>Addgene plasmid #18416 | T4 Lysozyme P86I | addgene partial sequence | sequence record 24202 | 3primeUP
GCNANTGAAAAAAGCCCGCTCATTAGGCGGGCTCAGATCTGCTCATGNTTTGACAGCTTATCATCGATAA
GCTTCGGCAATAAATTCTTGATATGTTTTCATATGTTTCCTTTAAATATTTTAATTAGTAATTGTCTATT
CAAGTAATTGTGAATATACTATCACAATTCCAAGAGAAAGTAAACAGCTTTATAGATTTTTATACGCGTC
CCAAGTGCCAGTTCTAAACGTTGTAATGACTCGTTTTGCGCGATTAGGTGTTTGATTATACCATCTACTT
TTAGCTAAGTTAACTGCTGCTTCATCCCAGCGTTTTTGTTGAAGCATACGTAAAGAGTTAGTAAATCCTG
CCACACCGGTTTCTCCCATTTGGAAAACCATATTAATCAATGCACAGCGACGAACCGCATCAAGAGAATC
ATAAACAATTTTTAATTTAGCATTTCTCAGAATTCCGCGAACAGCAGCATCAACATCCTGATTAAAGAGT
TTTTCAGCCTCATCTTTTGTAATTACACCATTGCAATTACGCCCAATAGCTTTATCTAATTCAGATTTAG
CAGCATTAAGTGATGGACTTTTTGTAAGCAAATGACCGATGCCAATAGTGTAATAGCCTTCTGTGTCTTT
ATAGATTTTAAGTCTAAGACCTTCATCTATACGTAACATTTCAAATATATTCATAATACCTCCTAAGCAT
CGATGGATCCTGTTTCCTGTGTGAAATTGTTATCCGCTCACAATTCCACACATTATACGAGCCGATGATA
ATTGTCACAGGGGATGGGGAGTAGCTGANCTGTTCTGTGGAATGTATCGCTCNCATTCCCCATAACG
