[The description below was written by a language model from this plasmid's Addgene catalogue record.]
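Description:
T4 Lysozyme P86I is a bacterial expression plasmid built on the pHS1403 backbone (about 5 kb without insert) that carries a point-mutant version of the bacteriophage T4 lysozyme gene (gene e). It is maintained in E. coli as a high-copy plasmid under ampicillin selection. The record does not name the origin of replication or the promoter that drives expression, and no feature table is provided, so those regulatory details cannot be stated here.

The insert is roughly 600 bp and was cloned as a BamHI–HindIII fragment, with both restriction sites preserved. According to the depositor's notes, the BamHI site lies 27 bp from the start codon and the HindIII site 115 bp from the stop codon, so the fragment includes short flanking untranslated sequence on either side of the coding region and can be excised or transferred intact. The encoded protein differs from the reference T4 lysozyme by a single substitution, proline 86 to isoleucine. No epitope or purification tags, fusion partners or reporters are listed.

T4 lysozyme is a small cell-wall-degrading enzyme that is widely used as a model protein for studying how individual amino-acid changes affect folding, stability and structure. A single-site replacement of a proline fits that kind of work, and the plasmid would most plausibly serve to produce the P86I variant in bacteria for biophysical or structural comparison with the wild-type enzyme, although the record itself does not state a specific purpose.
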