Addgene plasmid #18416: T4 Lysozyme P86I
Depositing lab: Brian Matthews. Depositing organization: University of Oregon.
Backbone
  Vector backbone: pHS1403
  Backbone size w/o insert (bp): 5000
  Vector type: Bacterial Expression
Growth in bacteria
  Bacterial resistance: Ampicillin, 100 μg/mL
  Growth temperature: 37°C
  Growth strain: DH5alpha
  Copy number: High Copy
Gene/Insert
  Gene/Insert name: T4 Lysozyme (alt name: 1P86I)
  Species: Bacteriophage T4
  Insert size (bp): 600
  Mutation: P86I
  GenBank ID: NP_049736
  Entrez Gene: e (a.k.a. T4p123)
  Cloning method: Restriction Enzyme; 5′ cloning site BamHI (not destroyed); 3′ cloning site HindIII (not destroyed)
  Sequencing primers: 5′ na; 3′ GGCGTATCACGAGGCCC
Terms and licenses: Academic/Nonprofit Terms; Industry Terms: Not Available to Industry
Depositor comments: The BamHI site is 27 bp from the ATG and the HindIII site is 115 bp from the stop.
How to cite: T4 Lysozyme P86I was a gift from Brian Matthews (Addgene plasmid # 18416 ; http://n2t.net/addgene:18416 ; RRID:Addgene_18416)
